Addgene plasmid #223736: pETDuet1_NIX(1-182aa)-EGFP-TEV-GST (WT)
Purpose: Expression of recombinant protein for purification
Depositing lab: Sascha Martens. Depositing organization: University of Vienna. Publication: Reconstitution of BNIP3/NIX-mitophagy initiation reveals hierarchical flexibility of the autophagy machinery. Adriaenssens E, Schaar S, Cook ASI, Stuke JFM, Sawa-Makarska J, Nguyen TN, Ren X, Schuschnig M, Romanov J, Khuu G, Uoselis L, Lazarou M, Hummer G, Hurley JH, Martens S. Nat Cell Biol. 2025 Jul 25. doi: 10.1038/s41556-025-01712-y. PubMed 40715440.
Backbone
  Vector backbone: pET-Duet-1
  Vector type: Bacterial Expression
Growth in bacteria
  Bacterial resistance: Ampicillin, 100 μg/mL
  Growth temperature: 37°C
  Growth strain: DH5alpha
  Copy number: Unknown
Gene/Insert
  Gene/Insert name: NIX (BNIP3L) soluble part
  Species: H. sapiens (human)
  Entrez Gene: BNIP3L (a.k.a. BNIP3a, NIP3L, NIX)
  Tag / fusion protein: EGFP-TEV-GST (C terminal on insert)
  Cloning method: Gibson Cloning
Terms and licenses: Academic/Nonprofit Terms; Industry Terms: Not Available to Industry
Depositor comments: Internal #: SMc1936 . Please visit https://doi.org/10.1101/2024.08.28.609967 for bioRxiv preprint.
How to cite: pETDuet1_NIX(1-182aa)-EGFP-TEV-GST (WT) was a gift from Sascha Martens (Addgene plasmid # 223736 ; http://n2t.net/addgene:223736 ; RRID:Addgene_223736)
