[The description below was written by a language model from this plasmid's Addgene catalogue record and pLannotate feature annotations shown in this document.]
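Description:
pETDuet1_NIX(1-182aa)-EGFP-TEV-GST (WT) is a bacterial expression plasmid built on the pET-Duet-1 backbone for producing a recombinant human NIX (BNIP3L) fusion protein for purification. The 7,340 nt sequence carries a ColE1/pBR322-type origin together with the rop gene and bom region, an f1 phage origin, and a β-lactamase gene under its own promoter for ampicillin selection. A lacI gene with its native promoter supplies lac repressor. Short tetracycline-resistance fragments and a predicted E. coli open reading frame annotated near lacI appear to be backbone remnants rather than functional markers.

As is typical of Duet vectors, there are two T7 promoter/lac operator units. The first, which spans the sequence origin and is followed by a T7 gene 10 ribosome binding site, has no annotated coding sequence after it. The insert lies downstream of the second T7 promoter and lac operator. It encodes the soluble part of wild-type NIX, residues 1–182, fused in frame at its C terminus to a GFP (EGFP in the catalogue entry, annotated as mEGFP in the feature table), then a TEV protease recognition site and Schistosoma japonicum GST. Vector-derived S-tag and SET1 fragments are annotated after GST, but the record does not say whether they are translated. A T7 terminator closes the unit.

Transcription depends on T7 RNA polymerase supplied by the host and is held off by lac repressor until induction with IPTG. The GST moiety allows glutathione affinity capture, and TEV cleavage removes it to leave fluorescent NIX-GFP. The associated publication concerns in vitro reconstitution of BNIP3/NIX mitophagy initiation.
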