Features (pLannotate 1.2.2; 24 found; start..end, strand, type, name):
      3..27      +  protein_bind   lac operator: The lac repressor binds to the lac operator to inhibit transcription in E. coli. This inhibition can be relieved by adding lactose or isopropyl-β-D-thiogalactopyranoside (IPTG). lac repressor encoded by lacI
     42..64      +  RBS            RBS: efficient ribosome binding site from bacteriophage T7 gene 10 (Olins and Rangwala, 1989)
    214..232     +  promoter       T7 promoter: promoter for bacteriophage T7 RNA polymerase
    233..257     +  protein_bind   lac operator: The lac repressor binds to the lac operator to inhibit transcription in E. coli. This inhibition can be relieved by adding lactose or isopropyl-β-D-thiogalactopyranoside (IPTG). lac repressor encoded by lacI
    300..845     +  CDS            BNIP3L (fragment): BNI3L_HUMAN - Also known as BNIP3A, BNIP3H, NIX. Experimental evidence at protein level: Swiss-Prot protein existence level 1. Induces apoptosis. Interacts with viral and cellular anti- apoptosis proteins. Can overcome the suppressors BCL-2 and BCL-XL, although high levels of BCL-XL expression will inhibit apoptosis. Inhibits apoptosis induced by BNIP3. Involved in mitochondrial quality control via its interaction with SPATA18/MIEAP: in response to mitochondrial damage, participates in mitochondrial protein catabolic process (also named MALM) leading to the degradation of damaged proteins insi
    846..1559    +  CDS            mEGFP: mEGFP is a basic (constitutively fluorescent) green fluorescent protein published in 2002, derived from Aequorea victoria. It has moderate acid sensitivity.
   1572..1592    +  CDS            TEV site: tobacco etch virus (TEV) protease recognition and cleavage site
   1623..2275    +  CDS            GST (fragment): glutathione S-transferase from Schistosoma japonicum
   2289..2330    +  CDS            S-Tag (fragment): affinity and epitope tag derived from pancreatic ribonuclease A
   2360..2377    +  CDS            SET1 (fragment): solubility-enhancement tag derived from T7 phage gene 10B
   2385..2432    +  terminator     T7 terminator: transcription terminator for bacteriophage T7 RNA polymerase
   2469..2924    +  rep_origin     f1 ori (sequence partly withheld): f1 bacteriophage origin of replication; arrow indicates direction of (+) strand synthesis
   3039..3899    -  CDS            AmpR: β-lactamase; bla; confers resistance to ampicillin, carbenicillin, and related antibiotics
   3900..3992    -  promoter       AmpR promoter: bla
   4073..4661    +  rep_origin     ori: high-copy-number ColE1/pMB1/pBR322/pUC origin of replication
   4847..4986    -  misc_feature   bom: basis of mobility region from pBR322
   5088..5279    -  CDS            rop: Rop protein, which maintains plasmids at low copy number; rop
   5296..5676    +  CDS            YPB1_ECOLX: Protein predicted: Swiss-Prot protein existence level 4. From Escherichia coli.
   5738..5802    -  CDS            TcR (fragment): tetracycline efflux protein; tet; confers resistance to tetracycline
   5817..5838    -  protein_bind   CAP binding site: CAP binding activates transcription in the presence of cAMP. E. coli catabolite activator protein
   5851..6933    -  CDS            lacI: lac repressor; lacI; The lac repressor binds to the lac operator to inhibit transcription in E. coli. This inhibition can be relieved by adding lactose or isopropyl-β-D-thiogalactopyranoside (IPTG).
   6934..7011    -  promoter       lacI promoter: lacI
   7019..7298    -  CDS            TcR (fragment): tetracycline efflux protein; tet; confers resistance to tetracycline
   7324..2       +  promoter       T7 promoter (across the origin): promoter for bacteriophage T7 RNA polymerase
>Addgene plasmid #223736 | pETDuet1_NIX(1-182aa)-EGFP-TEV-GST (WT) | addgene full sequence | sequence record 447580 | Addgene NGS Result
GGGGAATTGTGAGCGGATAACAATTCCCCTCTAGAAATAATTTTGTTTAACTTTAAGAAGGAGATATACC
ATGGGCAGCAGCCATCACCATCATCACCACAGCCAGGATCCGAATTCGAGCTCGGCGCGCCTGCAGGTCG
ACAAGCTTGCGGCCGCATAATGCTTAAGTCGAACAGAAAGTAATCGTATTGTACACGGCCGCATAATCGA
AATTAATACGACTCACTATAGGGGAATTGTGAGCGGATAACAATTCCCCATCTTAGTATATTAGTTAAGT
ATAAGAAGGAGATATACATATGTCGTCCCACCTAGTCGAGCCGCCGCCGCCCCTGCACAACAACAACAAC
AACTGCGAGGAAAATGAGCAGTCTCTGCCCCCGCCGGCCGGCCTCAACAGTTCCTGGGTGGAGCTACCCA
TGAACAGCAGCAATGGCAATGATAATGGCAATGGGAAAAATGGGGGGCTGGAACACGTACCATCCTCATC
CTCCATCCACAATGGAGACATGGAGAAGATTCTTTTGGATGCACAACATGAATCAGGACAGAGTAGTTCC
AGAGGCAGTTCTCACTGTGACAGCCCTTCGCCACAAGAAGATGGGCAGATCATGTTTGATGTGGAAATGC
ACACCAGCAGGGACCATAGCTCTCAGTCAGAAGAAGAAGTTGTAGAAGGAGAGAAGGAAGTCGAGGCTTT
GAAGAAAAGTGCGGACTGGGTATCAGACTGGTCCAGTAGACCCGAAAACATTCCACCCAAGGAGTTCCAC
TTCAGACACCCTAAACGTTCTGTGTCTTTAAGCATGAGGAAAAGTGGAGCCATGAAGAAAGGGGGTATTT
TCTCCGTGAGCAAGGGCGAGGAGCTGTTCACCGGGGTGGTGCCCATCCTGGTCGAGCTGGACGGCGACGT
AAACGGCCACAAGTTCAGCGTGTCCGGCGAGGGCGAGGGCGATGCCACCTACGGCAAGCTGACCCTGAAG
TTCATCTGCACCACCGGCAAGCTGCCCGTGCCCTGGCCCACCCTCGTGACCACCCTGACCTACGGCGTGC
AGTGCTTCAGCCGCTACCCCGACCACATGAAGCAGCACGACTTCTTCAAGTCCGCCATGCCCGAAGGCTA
CGTCCAGGAGCGCACCATCTTCTTCAAGGACGACGGCAACTACAAGACCCGCGCCGAGGTGAAGTTCGAG
GGCGACACCCTGGTGAACCGCATCGAGCTGAAGGGCATCGACTTCAAGGAGGACGGCAACATCCTGGGGC
ACAAGCTGGAGTACAACTACAACAGCCACAACGTCTATATCATGGCCGACAAGCAGAAGAACGGCATCAA
GGTGAACTTCAAGATCCGCCACAACATCGAGGACGGCAGCGTGCAGCTCGCCGACCACTACCAGCAGAAC
ACCCCCATCGGCGACGGCCCCGTGCTGCTGCCCGACAACCACTACCTGAGCACCCAGTCCAAGCTGAGCA
AAGACCCCAACGAGAAGCGCGATCACATGGTCCTGCTGGAGTTCGTGACCGCCGCCGGGATCACTCTCGG
CATGGACGAGCTGTACAAGGGCGGCAGTGGCGAAAACCTGTATTTTCAGGGCGGATCACTGGTTCCGCGT
GGATCCGGCGGATCCCCTATACTAGGTTATTGGAAAATTAAGGGCCTTGTGCAACCCACTCGACTTCTTT
TGGAATATCTTGAAGAAAAATATGAAGAGCATTTGTATGAGCGCGATGAAGGTGATAAATGGCGAAACAA
AAAGTTTGAATTGGGTTTGGAGTTTCCCAATCTTCCTTATTATATTGATGGTGATGTTAAATTAACACAG
TCTATGGCCATCATACGTTATATAGCTGACAAGCACAACATGTTGGGTGGTTGTCCAAAAGAGCGTGCAG
AGATTTCAATGCTTGAAGGAGCGGTTTTGGATATTAGATACGGTGTTTCGAGAATTGCATATAGTAAAGA
CTTTGAAACTCTCAAAGTTGATTTTCTTAGCAAGCTACCTGAAATGCTGAAAATGTTCGAAGATCGTTTA
TGTCATAAAACATATTTAAATGGTGATCATGTAACCCATCCTGACTTCATGTTGTATGACGCTCTTGATG
TTGTTTTATACATGGACCCAATGTGCCTGGATGCGTTCCCAAAATTAGTTTGTTTTAAAAAACGTATTGA
AGCTATCCCACAAATTGATAAGTACTTGAAATCCAGCAAGTATATAGCATGGCCTTTGCAGGGCTGGCAA
GCCACGTTTGGTGGTGGCGACCATCCTCCAAAATAGCTCGAGTCTGGTAAAGAAACCGCTGCTGCGAAAT
TTGAACGCCAGCACATGGACTCGTCTACTAGCGCAGCTTAATTAACCTAGGCTGCTGCCACCGCTGAGCA
ATAACTAGCATAACCCCTTGGGGCCTCTAAACGGGTCTTGAGGGGTTTTTTGCTGAAAGGAGGAACTATA
TCCGGATTGGCGAATGGG
[124 nt withheld, positions 2469-2592]
C
[91 nt withheld, positions 2594-2684]
A
[49 nt withheld, positions 2686-2734]
CCTTTGACGTTGGAGTCCACGTTCTTT
[37 nt withheld, positions 2762-2798]
ACCCTATCTCGGTCTATTCTTTTGATTTATAAGGGATTTTGCCGATTTCGGCCTATTGGTTAAAAAATGA
GCTGATTTAACAAAAATTTAACGCGAATTTTAACAAAATATTAACGTTTACAATTTCTGGCGGCACGATG
GCATGAGATTATCAAAAAGGATCTTCACCTAGATCCTTTTAAATTAAAAATGAAGTTTTAAATCAATCTA
AAGTATATATGAGTAAACTTGGTCTGACAGTTACCAATGCTTAATCAGTGAGGCACCTATCTCAGCGATC
TGTCTATTTCGTTCATCCATAGTTGCCTGACTCCCCGTCGTGTAGATAACTACGATACGGGAGGGCTTAC
CATCTGGCCCCAGTGCTGCAATGATACCGCGAGACCCACGCTCACCGGCTCCAGATTTATCAGCAATAAA
CCAGCCAGCCGGAAGGGCCGAGCGCAGAAGTGGTCCTGCAACTTTATCCGCCTCCATCCAGTCTATTAAT
TGTTGCCGGGAAGCTAGAGTAAGTAGTTCGCCAGTTAATAGTTTGCGCAACGTTGTTGCCATTGCTACAG
GCATCGTGGTGTCACGCTCGTCGTTTGGTATGGCTTCATTCAGCTCCGGTTCCCAACGATCAAGGCGAGT
TACATGATCCCCCATGTTGTGCAAAAAAGCGGTTAGCTCCTTCGGTCCTCCGATCGTTGTCAGAAGTAAG
TTGGCCGCAGTGTTATCACTCATGGTTATGGCAGCACTGCATAATTCTCTTACTGTCATGCCATCCGTAA
GATGCTTTTCTGTGACTGGTGAGTACTCAACCAAGTCATTCTGAGAATAGTGTATGCGGCGACCGAGTTG
CTCTTGCCCGGCGTCAATACGGGATAATACCGCGCCACATAGCAGAACTTTAAAAGTGCTCATCATTGGA
AAACGTTCTTCGGGGCGAAAACTCTCAAGGATCTTACCGCTGTTGAGATCCAGTTCGATGTAACCCACTC
GTGCACCCAACTGATCTTCAGCATCTTTTACTTTCACCAGCGTTTCTGGGTGAGCAAAAACAGGAAGGCA
AAATGCCGCAAAAAAGGGAATAAGGGCGACACGGAAATGTTGAATACTCATACTCTTCCTTTTTCAATCA
TGATTGAAGCATTTATCAGGGTTATTGTCTCATGAGCGGATACATATTTGAATGTATTTAGAAAAATAAA
CAAATAGGTCATGACCAAAATCCCTTAACGTGAGTTTTCGTTCCACTGAGCGTCAGACCCCGTAGAAAAG
ATCAAAGGATCTTCTTGAGATCCTTTTTTTCTGCGCGTAATCTGCTGCTTGCAAACAAAAAAACCACCGC
TACCAGCGGTGGTTTGTTTGCCGGATCAAGAGCTACCAACTCTTTTTCCGAAGGTAACTGGCTTCAGCAG
AGCGCAGATACCAAATACTGTCCTTCTAGTGTAGCCGTAGTTAGGCCACCACTTCAAGAACTCTGTAGCA
CCGCCTACATACCTCGCTCTGCTAATCCTGTTACCAGTGGCTGCTGCCAGTGGCGATAAGTCGTGTCTTA
CCGGGTTGGACTCAAGACGATAGTTACCGGATAAGGCGCAGCGGTCGGGCTGAACGGGGGGTTCGTGCAC
ACAGCCCAGCTTGGAGCGAACGACCTACACCGAACTGAGATACCTACAGCGTGAGCTATGAGAAAGCGCC
ACGCTTCCCGAAGGGAGAAAGGCGGACAGGTATCCGGTAAGCGGCAGGGTCGGAACAGGAGAGCGCACGA
GGGAGCTTCCAGGGGGAAACGCCTGGTATCTTTATAGTCCTGTCGGGTTTCGCCACCTCTGACTTGAGCG
TCGATTTTTGTGATGCTCGTCAGGGGGGCGGAGCCTATGGAAAAACGCCAGCAACGCGGCCTTTTTACGG
TTCCTGGCCTTTTGCTGGCCTTTTGCTCACATGTTCTTTCCTGCGTTATCCCCTGATTCTGTGGATAACC
GTATTACCGCCTTTGAGTGAGCTGATACCGCTCGCCGCAGCCGAACGACCGAGCGCAGCGAGTCAGTGAG
CGAGGAAGCGGAAGAGCGCCTGATGCGGTATTTTCTCCTTACGCATCTGTGCGGTATTTCACACCGCAAT
GGTGCACTCTCAGTACAATCTGCTCTGATGCCGCATAGTTAAGCCAGTATACACTCCGCTATCGCTACGT
GACTGGGTCATGGCTGCGCCCCGACACCCGCCAACACCCGCTGACGCGCCCTGACGGGCTTGTCTGCTCC
CGGCATCCGCTTACAGACAAGCTGTGACCGTCTCCGGGAGCTGCATGTGTCAGAGGTTTTCACCGTCATC
ACCGAAACGCGCGAGGCAGCTGCGGTAAAGCTCATCAGCGTGGTCGTGAAGCGATTCACAGATGTCTGCC
TGTTCATCCGCGTCCAGCTCGTTGAGTTTCTCCAGAAGCGTTAATGTCTGGCTTCTGATAAAGCGGGCCA
TGTTAAGGGCGGTTTTTTCCTGTTTGGTCACTGATGCCTCCGTGTAAGGGGGATTTCTGTTCATGGGGGT
AATGATACCGATGAAACGAGAGAGGATGCTCACGATACGGGTTACTGATGATGAACATGCCCGGTTACTG
GAACGTTGTGAGGGTAAACAACTGGCGGTATGGATGCGGCGGGACCAGAGAAAAATCACTCAGGGTCAAT
GCCAGCGCTTCGTTAATACAGATGTAGGTGTTCCACAGGGTAGCCAGCAGCATCCTGCGATGCAGATCCG
GAACATAATGGTGCAGGGCGCTGACTTCCGCGTTTCCAGACTTTACGAAACACGGAAACCGAAGACCATT
CATGTTGTTGCTCAGGTCGCAGACGTTTTGCAGCAGCAGTCGCTTCACGTTCGCTCGCGTATCGGTGATT
CATTCTGCTAACCAGTAAGGCAACCCCGCCAGCCTAGCCGGGTCCTCAACGACAGGAGCACGATCATGCT
AGTCATGCCCCGCGCCCACCGGAAGGAGCTGACTGGGTTGAAGGCTCTCAAGGGCATCGGTCGAGATCCC
GGTGCCTAATGAGTGAGCTAACTTACATTAATTGCGTTGCGCTCACTGCCCGCTTTCCAGTCGGGAAACC
TGTCGTGCCAGCTGCATTAATGAATCGGCCAACGCGCGGGGAGAGGCGGTTTGCGTATTGGGCGCCAGGG
TGGTTTTTCTTTTCACCAGTGAGACGGGCAACAGCTGATTGCCCTTCACCGCCTGGCCCTGAGAGAGTTG
CAGCAAGCGGTCCACGCTGGTTTGCCCCAGCAGGCGAAAATCCTGTTTGATGGTGGTTAACGGCGGGATA
TAACATGAGCTGTCTTCGGTATCGTCGTATCCCACTACCGAGATGTCCGCACCAACGCGCAGCCCGGACT
CGGTAATGGCGCGCATTGCGCCCAGCGCCATCTGATCGTTGGCAACCAGCATCGCAGTGGGAACGATGCC
CTCATTCAGCATTTGCATGGTTTGTTGAAAACCGGACATGGCACTCCAGTCGCCTTCCCGTTCCGCTATC
GGCTGAATTTGATTGCGAGTGAGATATTTATGCCAGCCAGCCAGACGCAGACGCGCCGAGACAGAACTTA
ATGGGCCCGCTAACAGCGCGATTTGCTGGTGACCCAATGCGACCAGATGCTCCACGCCCAGTCGCGTACC
GTCTTCATGGGAGAAAATAATACTGTTGATGGGTGTCTGGTCAGAGACATCAAGAAATAACGCCGGAACA
TTAGTGCAGGCAGCTTCCACAGCAATGGCATCCTGGTCATCCAGCGGATAGTTAATGATCAGCCCACTGA
CGCGTTGCGCGAGAAGATTGTGCACCGCCGCTTTACAGGCTTCGACGCCGCTTCGTTCTACCATCGACAC
CACCACGCTGGCACCCAGTTGATCGGCGCGAGATTTAATCGCCGCGACAATTTGCGACGGCGCGTGCAGG
GCCAGACTGGAGGTGGCAACGCCAATCAGCAACGACTGTTTGCCCGCCAGTTGTTGTGCCACGCGGTTGG
GAATGTAATTCAGCTCCGCCATCGCCGCTTCCACTTTTTCCCGCGTTTTCGCAGAAACGTGGCTGGCCTG
GTTCACCACGCGGGAAACGGTCTGATAAGAGACACCGGCATACTCTGCGACATCGTATAACGTTACTGGT
TTCACATTCACCACCCTGAATTGACTCTCTTCCGGGCGCTATCATGCCATACCGCGAAAGGTTTTGCGCC
ATTCGATGGTGTCCGGGATCTCGACGCTCTCCCTTATGCGACTCCTGCATTAGGAAGCAGCCCAGTAGTA
GGTTGAGGCCGTTGAGCACCGCCGCCGCAAGGAATGGTGCATGCAAGGAGATGGCGCCCAACAGTCCCCC
GGCCACGGGGCCTGCCACCATACCCACGCCGAAACAAGCGCTCATGAGCCCGAAGTGGCGAGCCCGATCT
TCCCCATCGGTGATGTCGGCGATATAGGCGCCAGCAACCGCACCTGTGGCGCCGGTGATGCCGGCCACGA
TGCGTCCGGCGTAGAGGATCGAGATCGATCTCGATCCCGCGAAATTAATACGACTCACTATA
